Addgene plasmid #25192: PP-CDPK4 (3IGO)
Purpose: Bacterial expression for structure determination; may not be full ORF
Depositing lab: Cheryl Arrowsmith. Depositing organization: University of Toronto.
Backbone
  Vector backbone: pET15-MHL
  Backbone manufacturer: SGC
  Backbone size w/o insert (bp): 7737
  Vector type: Bacterial Expression
Growth in bacteria
  Bacterial resistance: Ampicillin, 100 μg/mL
  Growth temperature: 37°C
  Growth strain: DH5alpha
  Copy number: Low Copy
Gene/Insert
  Gene/Insert name: cgd3_920:T71-E538 (alt names: PDB: 3IGO; CDPK1, cgd3_920)
  Species: Cryptosporidium Parvum
  Insert size (bp): 1404
  Mutation: contains amino acids T71-E538
  Tag / fusion protein: His (N terminal on insert)
  Cloning method: Restriction Enzyme
  Sequencing primers: 5′ T7; 3′ T7-term
Terms and licenses: Academic/Nonprofit Terms; Industry Terms: Not Available to Industry
Depositor comments: PDB: 3IGO. http://www.thesgc.org/structures/3IGO/
How to cite: PP-CDPK4 (3IGO) was a gift from Cheryl Arrowsmith (Addgene plasmid # 25192 ; http://n2t.net/addgene:25192 ; RRID:Addgene_25192)
