[The description below was written by a language model from this plasmid's Addgene catalogue record.]
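Description:
PP-CDPK4 (3IGO) is a bacterial expression plasmid built on the pET15-MHL backbone, a pET15-derived vector from a structural genomics consortium, listed at 7737 bp without insert. It is propagated in E. coli under ampicillin selection and is recorded as low copy. No feature table accompanies the record, so the origin of replication and promoter are not explicitly stated. However, the listed sequencing primers (T7 forward and T7 terminator reverse) indicate that the insert sits between a T7 promoter and T7 terminator, as is typical of pET vectors. In that arrangement, expression requires a host strain that supplies T7 RNA polymerase.

The insert is a 1404 bp fragment of the Cryptosporidium parvum gene cgd3_920, a calcium-dependent protein kinase. The record gives the alternative name CDPK1, while the plasmid name uses CDPK4, and it does not explain this discrepancy. The fragment encodes residues T71 to E538 only, so it is a truncated construct rather than the full open reading frame, consistent with boundaries chosen for crystallization. The insert was introduced by restriction enzyme cloning. An N-terminal His tag is fused to the protein, allowing purification by immobilized metal affinity chromatography. Whether a protease cleavage site follows the tag is not stated.

The stated purpose is recombinant protein production in bacteria for structure determination, and the construct corresponds to the deposited structure with PDB code 3IGO. It is suited to producing this parasite kinase fragment for crystallography and related biochemical work.
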