>Addgene plasmid #25192 | PP-CDPK4 (3IGO) | depositor partial sequence | sequence record 11666 | Author sequence
ACCTTTGCAGAAAGGTACAATATTGTATGTATGCTTGGCAAAGGTTCTTTTGGAGAAGTTTTGAAATGTA
AAGACAGAATCACTCAACAAGAATATGCTGTCAAGGTTATTAACAAAGCTAGTGCAAAGAACAAGGATAC
TAGTACAATTTTGAGAGAAGTTGAGCTTTTAAAGAAGCTTGATCATCCAAATATTATGAAGCTATTCGAG
ATTTTGGAAGATTCATCTAGCTTCTACATTGTAGGAGAGCTTTACACAGGAGGAGAACTCTTTGATGAAA
TTATTAAGAGAAAAAGATTTAGTGAGCATGATGCTGCTAGAATTATTAAACAAGTATTTTCAGGAATTAC
TTACATGCATAAACATAACATTGTACATAGAGATTTAAAGCCAGAAAACATACTTTTAGAGTCTAAAGAA
AAAGACTGTGATATTAAAATTATAGATTTTGGATTATCAACATGCTTCCAGCAAAATACCAAGATGAAGG
ATAGAATAGGAACAGCCTACTATATAGCTCCAGAAGTTTTGAGAGGTACTTATGATGAGAAATGTGATGT
ATGGTCAGCTGGAGTAATTCTATATATTCTCTTATCTGGAACACCTCCATTCTATGGAAAAAATGAATAT
GATATTTTGAAGAGAGTCGAGACAGGAAAGTATGCTTTTGACCTTCCACAATGGAGAACTATTTCTGATG
ATGCCAAGGATTTAATAAGAAAGATGTTAACTTTCCATCCTTCTTTGAGAATTACTGCAACACAATGTTT
AGAACATCCATGGATTCAAAAATATTCAAGTGAGACTCCAACAATTAGTGACTTACCTTCATTAGAATCT
GCTATGACAAATATTCGTCAATTCCAAGCAGAAAAGAAACTTGCTCAAGCAGCTCTACTATATATGGCAA
GTAAATTGACAACATTGGACGAAACAAAGCAACTTACAGAGATCTTTAGGAAGTTAGATACTAATAATGA
TGGTATGTTAGATAGAGATGAGCTCGTTCGTGGTTATCATGAATTTATGAGATTGAAAGGAGTAGATTCT
AATTCTTTAATTCAGAATGAAGGATCAACAATAGAGGATCAAATTGATAGCTTAATGCCATTGTTAGATA
TGGATGGATCGGGTTCTATAGAATATTCAGAATTTATTGCATCTGCAATAGATAGAACAATTTTGTTGAG
TAGAGAAAGAATGGAAAGAGCTTTTAAAATGTTTGATAAAGATGGTTCTGGTAAGATTTCTACAAAGGAA
CTTTTTAAACTCTTTTCCCAGGCAGATAGCAGTATTCAGATGGAGGAGTTGGAATCAATAATTGAACAAG
TTGACAACAATAAGGATGGGGAAGTAGACTTTAATGAGTTTGTAGAAATGCTTCAGAATTTTGTCAGGAA
TGAA
