>Addgene plasmid #25192 | PP-CDPK4 (3IGO) | addgene partial sequence | sequence record 31272 | 25192 with T7
CTGAATATTTTGTTTACTTTAGAAGGAGATATACCATGCATCATCATCATCATCACAGCAGCGGCAGAGA
AAACTTGTATTTCCAGGGCACCTTTGCAGAAAGGTACAATATTGTATGTATGCTTGGCAAAGGTTCTTTT
GGAGAAGTTTTGAAATGTAAAGACAGAATCACTCAACAAGAATATGCTGTCAAGGTTATTAACAAAGCTA
GTGCAAAGAACAAGGATACTAGTACAATTTTGAGAGAAGTTGAGCTTTTAAAGAAGCTTGATCATCCAAA
TATTATGAAGCTATTCGAGATTTTGGAAGATTCATCTAGCTTCTACATTGTAGGAGAGCTTTACACAGGA
GGAGAACTCTTTGATGAAATTATTAAGAGAAAAAGATTTAGTGAGCATGATGCTGCTAGAATTATTAAAC
AAGTATTTTCAGGAATTACTTACATGCATAAACATAACATTGTACATAGAGATTTAAAGCCAGAAAACAT
ACTTTTAGAGTCTAAAGAAAAAGACTGTGATATTAAAATTATAGATTTTGGATTATCAACATGCTTCCAG
CAAAATACCAAGATGAAGGATAGAATAGGAACAGCCTACTATATAGCTCCAGAAGTTTTGAGAGGTACTT
ATGATGAGAAATGTGATGTATGGTCAGCTGGAGTAATTCTATATATTCTCTTATCTGGAACACCTCCATT
CTATGGAAAAAATGAATATGATATTTTGAAGAGAGTCGAGACAGGAAAGTATGCTTTTGACCTTCCACAA
TGGAGAACTATTTCTGATGATGCCAAGGATTTAATAAGAAAGATGTTAACTTTCCATCCTTCTTTGAGAA
TTACTGCAACACAATGTTTAGAACATCCATGGATTCAAAAATATTCAAGTGAGACTCCAA
